>Addgene plasmid #32232 | 726-Desmoglein2-myc | addgene partial sequence | sequence record 41184 | hDSG2-F 5'-TATGCTCCAGCTTCTACCTTGG-3'
TGAAAGAGTAATACAGCCTCATGGGGGTGGATCGAATCCTCTGGAAGGCACTCAGCATCTTCAAGATGTA
CCTTACGTCATGGTGAGGGAAAGAGAGAGCTTCCTTGCCCCCAGCTCAGGTGTGCAGCCTACTCTGGCCA
TGCCTAATATAGCAGTAGGACAGAATGTGACAGTGACAGAAAGAGTTCTAGCACCTGCTTCCACTCTGCA
ATCCAGTTACCAGATTCCCACTGAAAATTCTATGACGGCTAGGAACACCACGGTGTCTGGAGCTGGAGTC
CCTGGCCCTCTGCCAGATTTTGGTTTAGAGGAATCTGGTCATTCTAATTCTACCATAACCACATCTTCCA
CCAGAGTCACCAAGCATAGCACTGTACAGCATTCTTACTCCGTGGAGCAAAAGCTCATTTCTGAAGAGGA
CTTGTAGCTCGAGGGATCCAGACATGATAAGATACATTGATGAGTTTGGACAAACCACAACTAGAATGCA
GTGAAAAAAATGCTTTATTTGTGAAATTTGTGATGCTATTGCTTTATTTGTAACCATTATAAGCTGCAAT
AAACAAGTTAACAACAACAATTGCATTCATTTTATGTTTCAGGTTCAGGGGGAGGTGTGGGAGGTTTTTT
AAAGCAAGTAAAACCTCTACAAATGTGGTATGGCTGATTATGATCCGGCTGCCTCGCGCGTTTCGGTGAT
GACGGTGAAAACCTCTGACACATGCAGCTCCCGGAGACGGTCACAGCTTGTCTGTAAGCGGATGCCGGGA
GCAGACAAGCCCGTCANGGCGCGTCAGCGGGTGTTGGCGGGTGTCGGGGC
