[The description below was written by a language model from this plasmid's Addgene catalogue record.]
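Description:
726-Desmoglein2-myc is a mammalian expression plasmid built on a beta-actin promoter vector of about 9.5 kb, into which a roughly 3.4 kb human desmoglein 2 (DSG2) insert has been placed. The plasmid is propagated in E. coli under ampicillin selection. It also carries a neomycin resistance marker, so transfected mammalian cells can be selected with G418, which allows stable lines to be derived as well as transient expression. The record lists the copy number as unknown, gives no details of the origin of replication or polyadenylation signals, and provides no feature table.

The DSG2 coding sequence is driven by the human beta-actin promoter, a strong constitutive promoter that is active in most mammalian cell types. The protein is fused at its C terminus to a Myc epitope tag. Desmoglein 2 is a desmosomal cadherin, a transmembrane adhesion protein, so a C-terminal tag lies on the cytoplasmic tail. The tag lets the ectopic protein be distinguished from endogenous desmogleins by anti-Myc immunofluorescence, immunoblotting or immunoprecipitation. The insert was cloned by restriction digestion with BamHI at both the 5′ and 3′ ends, which is a non-directional strategy, and the record does not say whether these sites remain intact.

The associated publication concerns the isoform-dependent assembly of desmosomal cadherins into desmosomes. This suggests the construct is used to express tagged DSG2 in cultured cells and follow its incorporation into desmosomes and its effects on cell–cell adhesion.
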