Addgene plasmid #32232: 726-Desmoglein2-myc
Depositing lab: Kathleen Green. Depositing organization: Northwestern University. Publication: Assembly of desmosomal cadherins into desmosomes is isoform dependent. Ishii K, Norvell SM, Bannon LJ, Amargo EV, Pascoe LT, Green KJ. J Invest Dermatol. 2001 Jul;117(1):26-35. 10.1046/j.0022-202x.2001.01400.x PubMed 11442746.
Backbone
  Vector backbone: b-actin vector
  Backbone size w/o insert (bp): 9500
  Vector type: Mammalian Expression
  Selectable markers: Neomycin (select with G418)
Growth in bacteria
  Bacterial resistance: Ampicillin, 100 μg/mL
  Growth temperature: 37°C
  Growth strain: DH5alpha
  Copy number: Unknown
Gene/Insert
  Gene/Insert name: Desmoglein2 (alt name: DSG2)
  Species: H. sapiens (human)
  Insert size (bp): 3362
  Entrez Gene: DSG2 (a.k.a. CDHF5, HDGC)
  Promoter: human beta-actin
  Tag / fusion protein: Myc (C terminal on insert)
  Cloning method: Restriction Enzyme; 5′ cloning site BamHI (unknown if destroyed); 3′ cloning site BamHI (unknown if destroyed)
  Sequencing primers: 5′ hBactin-F
Terms and licenses: Academic/Nonprofit Terms; Industry Terms: Not Available to Industry
How to cite: 726-Desmoglein2-myc was a gift from Kathleen Green (Addgene plasmid # 32232 ; http://n2t.net/addgene:32232 ; RRID:Addgene_32232)
